Addgene plasmid #61048: pBS-KS-attB1-2-PT-SA-SD-1-FRT-2xTY1-FRT-V5
Purpose: CRISPR-RMCE, second step attB plasmid, intron phase 1, exchange dsRed with flip-out conditional cassette.
Depositing lab: Frank Schnorrer. Publication: A Versatile Two-Step CRISPR- and RMCE-Based Strategy for Efficient Genome Engineering in Drosophila. Zhang X, Koolhaas WH, Schnorrer F. G3 (Bethesda). 2014 Oct 15. pii: g3.114.013979. doi: 10.1534/g3.114.013979. PubMed 25324299.
Backbone
  Vector backbone: pBS-KS-attB1-2-PT-SA-SD
  Backbone manufacturer: Hugo Bellen
  Backbone size w/o insert (bp): 3300
  Total vector size (bp): 3604
  Vector type: CRISPR
Growth in bacteria
  Bacterial resistance: Ampicillin, 100 μg/mL
  Growth temperature: 37°C
  Growth strain: DH5alpha
  Copy number: High Copy
Gene/Insert
  Gene/Insert name: attB-SD-FRT-2xTY1-FRT-V5-SA-attB
  Species: Synthetic
  Insert size (bp): 300
  Tag / fusion protein: TY1; V5
Terms and licenses: Academic/Nonprofit Terms; Industry Terms: Not Available to Industry
How to cite: pBS-KS-attB1-2-PT-SA-SD-1-FRT-2xTY1-FRT-V5 was a gift from Frank Schnorrer (Addgene plasmid # 61048)
