[The description below was written by a language model from this plasmid's Addgene catalogue record and pLannotate feature annotations shown in this document.]
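Description:
pBS-KS-attB1-2-PT-SA-SD-1-FRT-2xTY1-FRT-V5 is a small (about 3.6 kb) pBluescript KS-based donor plasmid for recombinase-mediated cassette exchange (RMCE) in Drosophila. It serves as a second-step reagent in a two-step CRISPR/RMCE genome engineering strategy. It is maintained in E. coli at high copy through a ColE1/pUC-type origin and selected with ampicillin via the β-lactamase gene. The backbone also retains the usual pBluescript elements: an f1 origin, a lacZα fragment with lac promoter/operator, and T7 and T3 promoters flanking the cloning region.

The payload is a synthetic cassette of roughly 300 bp bounded by two φC31 attB sites in inverted orientation. According to the record, the first step of the strategy leaves a dsRed marker at the targeted locus. φC31 integrase-mediated exchange then replaces that marker with the sequence between the plasmid's attB sites. The cassette follows the protein-trap design of the parental backbone, in which splice acceptor and splice donor sequences let it be spliced into the host transcript as an artificial exon, here in intron phase 1 to keep the reading frame. The insert name lists these splice elements, but they are not annotated in the feature table.

Within the cassette, two directly oriented FRT sites flank a 2xTY1 epitope tag and are followed by a V5 tag; the tags are likewise named in the record but not annotated. FLP recombinase can excise the FRT-flanked TY1 segment, giving the "flip-out conditional cassette" described in the purpose field. This presumably allows a conditional change in the tagging of the endogenous protein, although the record does not spell out the exact outcome. The plasmid carries no promoter for fly expression, so expression relies on the targeted gene.
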