Features (pLannotate 1.2.2; 15 found; start..end, strand, type, name):
    254..842     -  rep_origin     ori: high-copy-number ColE1/pMB1/pBR322/pUC origin of replication
   1013..1873    -  CDS            AmpR: β-lactamase; bla; confers resistance to ampicillin, carbenicillin, and related antibiotics
   1874..1978    -  promoter       AmpR promoter: bla
   2031..2459    -  rep_origin     f1 ori (sequence partly withheld): f1 bacteriophage origin of replication; arrow indicates direction of (+) strand synthesis
   2464..2619    -  CDS            lacZα (fragment): LacZα fragment of β-galactosidase; lacZ fragment
   2627..2645    +  promoter       T7 promoter: promoter for bacteriophage T7 RNA polymerase
   2681..2750    +  protein_bind   attB: attB site for the φC31 integrase (Groth et al., 2000) phage φC31 integrase
   2919..2966    +  protein_bind   FRT: FLP-mediated recombination occurs in the 8-bp core sequence TCTAGAAA (Turan and Bode, 2011). FLP recombinase from the Saccharomyces cerevisiae 2μ plasmid
   3032..3079    +  protein_bind   FRT: FLP-mediated recombination occurs in the 8-bp core sequence TCTAGAAA (Turan and Bode, 2011). FLP recombinase from the Saccharomyces cerevisiae 2μ plasmid
   3308..3377    -  protein_bind   attB: attB site for the φC31 integrase (Groth et al., 2000) phage φC31 integrase
   3417..3435    -  promoter       T3 promoter: promoter for bacteriophage T3 RNA polymerase
   3480..3496    -  protein_bind   lac operator: The lac repressor binds to the lac operator to inhibit transcription in E. coli. This inhibition can be relieved by adding lactose or isopropyl-β-D-thiogalactopyranoside (IPTG). lac repressor encoded by lacI
   3504..3534    -  promoter       lac promoter: promoter for the E. coli lac operon
   3549..3570    -  protein_bind   CAP binding site: CAP binding activates transcription in the presence of cAMP. E. coli catabolite activator protein
   3583..71      -  CDS            lacI (fragment) (across the origin): lac repressor; lacI; The lac repressor binds to the lac operator to inhibit transcription in E. coli. This inhibition can be relieved by adding lactose or isopropyl-β-D-thiogalactopyranoside (IPTG).
>Addgene plasmid #61048 | pBS-KS-attB1-2-PT-SA-SD-1-FRT-2xTY1-FRT-V5 | depositor full sequence | sequence record 98930 | pBS-KS-attB1-2-PT-SA-SD-1-FRT-2xTY1-FRT-V5 sequence 3604 bps
GAAACCTGTCGTGCCAGCTGCATTAATGAATCGGCCAACGCGCGGGGAGAGGCGGTTTGCGTATTGGGCG
CTCTTCCGCTTCCTCGCTCACTGACTCGCTGCGCTCGGTCGTTCGGCTGCGGCGAGCGGTATCAGCTCAC
TCAAAGGCGGTAATACGGTTATCCACAGAATCAGGGGATAACGCAGGAAAGAACATGTGAGCAAAAGGCC
AGCAAAAGGCCAGGAACCGTAAAAAGGCCGCGTTGCTGGCGTTTTTCCATAGGCTCCGCCCCCCTGACGA
GCATCACAAAAATCGACGCTCAAGTCAGAGGTGGCGAAACCCGACAGGACTATAAAGATACCAGGCGTTT
CCCCCTGGAAGCTCCCTCGTGCGCTCTCCTGTTCCGACCCTGCCGCTTACCGGATACCTGTCCGCCTTTC
TCCCTTCGGGAAGCGTGGCGCTTTCTCATAGCTCACGCTGTAGGTATCTCAGTTCGGTGTAGGTCGTTCG
CTCCAAGCTGGGCTGTGTGCACGAACCCCCCGTTCAGCCCGACCGCTGCGCCTTATCCGGTAACTATCGT
CTTGAGTCCAACCCGGTAAGACACGACTTATCGCCACTGGCAGCAGCCACTGGTAACAGGATTAGCAGAG
CGAGGTATGTAGGCGGTGCTACAGAGTTCTTGAAGTGGTGGCCTAACTACGGCTACACTAGAAGGACAGT
ATTTGGTATCTGCGCTCTGCTGAAGCCAGTTACCTTCGGAAAAAGAGTTGGTAGCTCTTGATCCGGCAAA
CAAACCACCGCTGGTAGCGGTGGTTTTTTTGTTTGCAAGCAGCAGATTACGCGCAGAAAAAAAGGATCTC
AAGAAGATCCTTTGATCTTTTCTACGGGGTCTGACGCTCAGTGGAACGAAAACTCACGTTAAGGGATTTT
GGTCATGAGATTATCAAAAAGGATCTTCACCTAGATCCTTTTAAATTAAAAATGAAGTTTTAAATCAATC
TAAAGTATATATGAGTAAACTTGGTCTGACAGTTACCAATGCTTAATCAGTGAGGCACCTATCTCAGCGA
TCTGTCTATTTCGTTCATCCATAGTTGCCTGACTCCCCGTCGTGTAGATAACTACGATACGGGAGGGCTT
ACCATCTGGCCCCAGTGCTGCAATGATACCGCGAGACCCACGCTCACCGGCTCCAGATTTATCAGCAATA
AACCAGCCAGCCGGAAGGGCCGAGCGCAGAAGTGGTCCTGCAACTTTATCCGCCTCCATCCAGTCTATTA
ATTGTTGCCGGGAAGCTAGAGTAAGTAGTTCGCCAGTTAATAGTTTGCGCAACGTTGTTGCCATTGCTAC
AGGCATCGTGGTGTCACGCTCGTCGTTTGGTATGGCTTCATTCAGCTCCGGTTCCCAACGATCAAGGCGA
GTTACATGATCCCCCATGTTGTGCAAAAAAGCGGTTAGCTCCTTCGGTCCTCCGATCGTTGTCAGAAGTA
AGTTGGCCGCAGTGTTATCACTCATGGTTATGGCAGCACTGCATAATTCTCTTACTGTCATGCCATCCGT
AAGATGCTTTTCTGTGACTGGTGAGTACTCAACCAAGTCATTCTGAGAATAGTGTATGCGGCGACCGAGT
TGCTCTTGCCCGGCGTCAATACGGGATAATACCGCGCCACATAGCAGAACTTTAAAAGTGCTCATCATTG
GAAAACGTTCTTCGGGGCGAAAACTCTCAAGGATCTTACCGCTGTTGAGATCCAGTTCGATGTAACCCAC
TCGTGCACCCAACTGATCTTCAGCATCTTTTACTTTCACCAGCGTTTCTGGGTGAGCAAAAACAGGAAGG
CAAAATGCCGCAAAAAAGGGAATAAGGGCGACACGGAAATGTTGAATACTCATACTCTTCCTTTTTCAAT
ATTATTGAAGCATTTATCAGGGTTATTGTCTCATGAGCGGATACATATTTGAATGTATTTAGAAAAATAA
ACAAATAGGGGTTCCGCGCACATTTCCCCGAAAAGTGCCACCTAAATTGTAAGCGTTAATATTTTGTTAA
AATTCGCGTTAAATTTTTGTTAAATCAGCTCATTTTTTAACCAATAGGCCGAAATCGGCAAAATCCCTTA
TAAATCAAAAGAATAGACCGAGATAGGGT
[37 nt withheld, positions 2130-2166]
AAAGAACGTGGACTCCAACGTCAAAGG
[49 nt withheld, positions 2194-2242]
T
[91 nt withheld, positions 2244-2334]
G
[124 nt withheld, positions 2336-2459]
CCCATTCGCCATTCAGGCTGCGCAACTGTTGGGAAGGGCGATCGGTGCGGGCCTCTTCGCTATTACGCCA
GCTGGCGAAAGGGGGATGTGCTGCAAGGCGATTAAGTTGGGTAACGCCAGGGTTTTCCCAGTCACGACGT
TGTAAAACGACGGCCAGTGAGCGCGCGTAATACGACTCACTATAGGGCGAATTGGAGCTCGCTAGCGATG
TAGGTCACGGTCTCGAAGCCGCGGTGCGGGTGCCAGGGCGTGCCCTTGGGCTCCCCGGGCGCGTACTCCA
CCTCACCCATCTGGTCCATCATGATGGTCGACTCTAGAAGTCGATCCAACATGGCGACTTGTCCCATCCC
CGGCATGTTTAAATATACTAATTATTCTTGAACTAATTTTAATCAACCGATTTATCTCTCTTCCGCAGGT
GGCGGAGGTTCCGGTGGAAGCGGAGGTAGCGGCGGATCGGAAGTTCCTATTCCGAAGTTCCTATTCTCTA
GAAAGTATAGGAACTTCGAGGTCCACACTAATCAAGACCCCCTGGATGCCGAGGTGCACACCAACCAGGA
CCCTCTGGACCGGAAGTTCCTATTCCGAAGTTCCTATTCTCTAGAAAGTATAGGAACTTCGGGCAAGCCC
ATCCCCAACCCCCTGCTGGGCCTGGATAGCACCAGATCCGGAGGTAGCGGTGGAAGCGGAGGTTCCGGAG
GTAAGTTATTGAACAATGGCATCAAATGCCTTCATCATCACTACCCTTTAGCCCTTAAGACCCCACAATG
ACCTTACCCACTCAGAGAAAAAAGTAAATATGAAAGCCCATTTGAACTTCTAAGCTTGTCGACCATCATG
ATGGACCAGATGGGTGAGGTGGAGTACGCGCCCGGGGAGCCCAAGGGCACGCCCTGGCACCCGCACCGCG
GCTTCGAGACCGTGACCTACATCATGCATGGTACCCAGCTTTTGTTCCCTTTAGTGAGGGTTAATTGCGC
GCTTGGCGTAATCATGGTCATAGCTGTTTCCTGTGTGAAATTGTTATCCGCTCACAATTCCACACAACAT
ACGAGCCGGAAGCATAAAGTGTAAAGCCTGGGGTGCCTAATGAGTGAGCTAACTCACATTAATTGCGTTG
CGCTCACTGCCCGCTTTCCAGTCGG
