>Addgene plasmid #61048 | pBS-KS-attB1-2-PT-SA-SD-1-FRT-2xTY1-FRT-V5 | addgene partial sequence | sequence record 100130 | M13-F20 5'-TGTAAAACGACGGCCAGT-3'
GGAGCTCGCTAGCGATGTAGGTCACGGTCTCGAAGCCGCGGTGCGGGTGCCAGGGCGTGCCCTTGGGCTC
CCCGGGCGCGTACTCCACCTCACCCATCTGGTCCATCATGATGGTCGACTCTAGAAGTCGATCCAACATG
GCGACTTGTCCCATCCCCGGCATGTTTAAATATACTAATTATTCTTGAACTAATTTTAATCAACCGATTT
ATCTCTCTTCCGCAGGTGGCGGAGGTTCCGGTGGAAGCGGAGGTAGCGGCGGATCGGAAGTTCCTATTCC
GAAGTTCCTATTCTCTAGAAAGTATAGGAACTTCGAGGTCCACACTAATCAAGACCCCCTGGATGCCGAG
GTGCACACCAACCAGGACCCTCTGGACCGGAAGTTCCTATTCCGAAGTTCCTATTCTCTAGAAAGTATAG
GAACTTCGGGCAAGCCCATCCCCAACCCCCTGCTGGGCCTGGATAGCACCAGATCCGGAGGTAGCGGTGG
AAGCGGAGGTTCCGGAGGTAAGTTATTGAACAATGGCATCAAATGCCTTCATCATCACTACCCTTTAGCC
CTTAAGACCCCACAATGACCTTACCCACTCAGAGAAAAAAGTAAATATGAAAGCCCATTTGAACTTCTAA
GCTTGTCGACCATCATGATGGACCAGATGGGTGAGGTGGAGTACGCGCCCGGGGAGCCCAAGGGCACGCC
CTGGCACCCGCACCGCGGCTTCGAGACCGTGACCTACATC
