>Addgene plasmid #61048 | pBS-KS-attB1-2-PT-SA-SD-1-FRT-2xTY1-FRT-V5 | addgene partial sequence | sequence record 100131 | M13-Rev 5'-CAGGAAACAGCTATGACC-3'
CGCGTACTCCACCTCACCCATCTGGTCCATCATGATGGTCGACTCTAGAAGTCGATCCAACATGGCGACT
TGTCCCATCCCCGGCATGTTTAAATATACTAATTATTCTTGAACTAATTTTAATCAACCGATTTATCTCT
CTTCCGCAGGTGGCGGAGGTTCCGGTGGAAGCGGAGGTAGCGGCGGATCGGAAGTTCCTATTCCGAAGTT
CCTATTCTCTAGAAAGTATAGGAACTTCGAGGTCCACACTAATCAAGACCCCCTGGATGCCGAGGTGCAC
ACCAACCAGGACCCTCTGGACCGGAAGTTCCTATTCCGAAGTTCCTATTCTCTAGAAAGTATAGGAACTT
CGGGCAAGCCCATCCCCAACCCCCTGCTGGGCCTGGATAGCACCAGATCCGGAGGTAGCGGTGGAAGCGG
AGGTTCCGGAGGTAAGTTATTGAACAATGGCATCAAATGCCTTCATCATCACTACCCTTTAGCCCTTAAG
ACCCCACAATGACCTTACCCACTCAGAGAAAAAAGTAAATATGAAAGCCCATTTGAACTTCTAAGCTTGT
CGACCATCATGATGGACCAGATGGGTGAGGTGGAGTACGCGCCCGGGGAGCCCAAGGGCACGCCCTGGCA
CCCGCACCGCGGCTTCGAGACCGTGACCTACATCATGCATGGTACCCAGC
